>Addgene plasmid #192051 | pACE SOX (ORF37) K246A | addgene full sequence | sequence record 381554 | Addgene NGS Result
ACCGGTTGACTTGGGTCAACTGTCAGACCAAGTTTACTCATATATACTTTAGATTGATTTAAAACTTCAT
TTTTAATTTAAAAGGATCTAGGTGAAGATCCTTTTTGATAATCTCATGACCAAAATCCCTTAACGTGAGT
TTTCGTTCCACTGAGCGTCAGACCCCGTAGAAAAGATCAAAGGATCTTCTTGAGATCCTTTTTTTCTGCG
CGTAATCTGCTGCTTGCAAACAAAAAAACCACCGCTACCAGCGGTGGTTTGTTTGCCGGATCAAGAGCTA
CCAACTCTTTTTCCGAAGGTAACTGGCTTCAGCAGAGCGCAGATACCAAATACTGTTCTTCTAGTGTAGC
CGTAGTTAGGCCACCACTTCAAGAACTCTGTAGCACCGCCTACATACCTCGCTCTGCTAATCCTGTTACC
AGTGGCTGCTGCCAGTGGCGATAAGTCGTGTCTTACCGGGTTGGACTCAAGACGATAGTTACCGGATAAG
GCGCAGCGGTCGGGCTGAACGGGGGGTTCGTGCACACAGCCCAGCTTGGAGCGAACGACCTACACCGAAC
TGAGATACCTACAGCGTGAGCTATGAGAAAGCGCCACGCTTCCCGAAGGGAGAAAGGCGGACAGGTATCC
GGTAAGCGGCAGGGTCGGAACAGGAGAGCGCACGAGGGAGCTTCCAGGGGGAAACGCCTGGTATCTTTAT
AGTCCTGTCGGGTTTCGCCACCTCTGACTTGAGCGTCGATTTTTGTGATGCTCGTCAGGGGGGCGGAGCC
TATGGAAAAACGCCAGCAACGCGGCCTTTTTACGGTTCCTGGCCTTTTGCTGGCCTTTTGCTCACATGTT
CTTTCCTGCGTTATCCCCTGATTGACTTGGGTCGCTCTTCCTGTGGATGCGCAGATGCCCTGCGTAAGCG
GGTGTGGGCGGACAATAAAGTCTTAAACTGAACAAAATAGATCTAAACTATGACAATAAAGTCTTAAACT
AGACAGAATAGTTGTAAACTGAAATCAGTCCAGTTATGCTGTGAAAAAGCATACTGGACTTTTGTTATGG
CTAAAGCAAACTCTTCATTTTCTGAAGTGCAAATTGCCCGTCGTATTAAAGAGGGGCGTGGCCAAGGGCA
TGTAAAGACTATATTCGCGGCGTTGTGACAATTTACCGAACAACTCCGCGGCCGGGAAGCCGATCTCGGC
TTGAACGAATTGTTAGGTGGCGGTACTTGGGTCGATATCAAAGTGCATCACTTCTTCCCGTATGCCCAAC
TTTGTATAGAGAGCCACTGCGGGATCGTCACCGTAATCTGCTTGCACGTAGATCACATAAGCACCAAGCG
CGTTGGCCTCATGCTTGAGGAGATTGATGAGCGCGGTGGCAATGCCCTGCCTCCGGTGCTCGCCGGAGAC
TGCGAGATCATAGATATAGATCTCACTACGCGGCTGCTCAAACTTGGGCAGAACGTAAGCCGCGAGAGCG
CCAACAACCGCTTCTTGGTCGAAGGCAGCAAGCGCGATGAATGTCTTACTACGGAGCAAGTTCCCGAGGT
AATCGGAGTCCGGCTGATGTTGGGAGTAGGTGGCTACGTCTCCGAACTCACGACCGAAAAGATCAAGAGC
AGCCCGCATGGATTTGACTTGGTCAGGGCCGAGCCTACATGTGCGAATGATGCCCATACTTGAGCCACCT
AACTTTGTTTTAGGGCGACTGCCCTGCTGCGTAACATCGTTGCTGCTGCGTAACATCGTTGCTGCTCCAT
AACATCAAACATCGACCCACGGCGTAACGCGCTTGCTGCTTGGATGCCCGAGGCATAGACTGTACAAAAA
AACAGTCATAACAAGCCATGAAAACCGCCACTGCGCCGTTACCACCGCTGCGTTCGGTCAAGGTTCTGGA
CCAGTTGCGTGAGCGCATACGCTACTTGCATTACAGTTTACGAACCGAACAGGCTTATGTCAACTGGGTT
CGTGCCTTCATCCGTTTCCACGGTGTGCGTCACCCGGCAACCTTGGGCAGCAGCGAAGTCGCCATAACTT
CGTATAGCATACATTATACGAAGTTATCTGTAACTATAACGGTCCTAAGGTAGCGAGTTTAAACACTAGT
ATCGATCGCGATGTACGGGCCAGATATACGCGTTGACATTGATTATTGACTAGTTATTAATAGTAATCAA
TTACGGGGTCATTAGTTCATAGCCCATATATGGAGTTCCGCGTTACATAACTTACGGTAAATGGCCCGCC
TGGCTGACCGCCCAACGACCCCCGCCCATTGACGTCAATAATGACGTATGTTCCCATAGTAACGCCAATA
GGGACTTTCCATTGACGTCAATGGGTGGAGTATTTACGGTAAACTGCCCACTTGGCAGTACATCAAGTGT
ATCATATGCCAAGTACGCCCCCTATTGACGTCAATGACGGTAAATGGCCCGCCTGGCATTATGCCCAGTA
CATGACCTTATGGGACTTTCCTACTTGGCAGTACATCTACGTATTAGTCATCGCTATTACCATGGTGATG
CGGTTTTGGCAGTACATCAATGGGCGTGGATAGCGGTTTGACTCACGGGGATTTCCAAGTCTCCACCCCA
TTGACGTCAATGGGAGTTTGTTTTGGCACCAAAATCAACGGGACTTTCCAAAATGTCGTAACAACTCCGC
CCCATTGACGCAAATGGGCGGTAGGCGTGTACGGTGGGAGGTCTATATAAGCAGAGCTCTCTGGCTAACT
AGAGAACCCACTGCTTACTGGCTTATCGAAATTAATACGACTCACTATAGGGAGACCCAAGCTGGCTAGT
GGATCCCGGTCCGAAGCGCGCGGAATTCATGGAAGCCACACCGACCCCGGCCGATCTGTTCAGCGAAGAT
TACCTGGTGGATACCCTGGATGGCCTGACCGTGGATGATCAGCAGGCCGTTCTGGCAAGCCTGAGCTTCA
GCAAGTTCCTGAAGCATGCCAAAGTGCGTGACTGGTGTGCCCAGGCAAAAATCCAGCCTAGTATGCCGGC
CCTGCGCATGGCATACAATTACTTCCTGTTCAGTAAAGTTGGCGAATTTATTGGTAGCGAAGACGTTTGT
AATTTTTTCGTGGATCGTGTGTTTGGCGGCGTGCGCCTGCTGGATGTTGCAAGCGTTTATGCCGCCTGTA
GTCAGATGAATGCCCATCAGCGCCATCACATCTGTTGTCTGGTGGAACGTGCAACCAGCAGTCAAAGCCT
GAACCCGGTGTGGGATGCCTTACGCGATGGTATCATCAGCAGCAGCAAGTTCCATTGGGCCGTGAAGCAG
CAGAACACCAGCAAGAAAATTTTCAGCCCGTGGCCGATCACAAACAACCATTTTGTGGCCGGCCCGTTAG
CCTTTGGTCTGCGTTGCGAAGAGGTGGTTAAAACCCTGCTGGCAACACTGCTGCATCCTGATGAGGCCAA
CTGCCTGGACTACGGTTTTATGCAGAGCCCGCAGAACGGTATCTTTGGCGTTAGCCTGGACTTTGCCGCC
AATGTGAAAACCGACACCGAAGGCCGTCTGCAGTTCGATCCTAACTGTAAGGTGTATGAGATTGCATGCC
GCTTTAAATATACATTCGCAAAAATGGAATGTGATCCGATCTATGCCGCCTACCAGCGCTTATATGAAGC
ACCGGGCAAACTGGCACTGAAGGACTTTTTCTACAGCATTAGCAAGCCGGCCGTTGAGTACGTTGGTCTG
GGCAAATTACCGAGCGAAAGCGACTATCTGGTGGCCTATGATCAGGAATGGGAAGCCTGCCCGCGCAAAA
AACGCAAACTGACCCCGCTGCACAACCTGATTCGTGAGTGTATCCTGCACAACAGCACCACCGAGAGCGA
CGTTTACGTTCTGACCGATCCGCAGGATACCCGTGGCCAGATCAGTATCAAGGCACGCTTCAAGGCCAAC
CTGTTTGTGAACGTGCGCCACAGCTACTTTTACCAGGTGCTGCTGCAGAGTAGTATCGTGGAGGAGTATA
TTGGCCTGGATAGCGGTATTCCGCGTCTGGGTAGCCCGAAATATTACATCGCCACCGGTTTCTTCCGTAA
ACGCGGCTATCAGGATCCGGTGAATTGCACAATTGGTGGCGACGCCCTGGATCCTCATGTGGAGATTCCG
ACCCTGCTGATTGTGACCCCGGTGTATTTCCCTCGCGGCGCCAAGCACCGTCTGCTGCATCAGGCAGCCA
ATTTCTGGAGCCGCAGCGCCAAAGATACATTTCCGTATATCAAATGGGATTTTAGCTACCTGAGCGCCAA
CGTGCCGCACAGCCCGTAATCTAGAGCCTGCAGTCTCGACAAGCTTGTCGAGAAGTACTAGAGGATCATA
ATCAGCCATACCACATTTGTAGAGGTTTTACTTGCTTTAAAAAACCTCCCACACCTCCCCCTGAACCTGA
AACATAAAATGAATGCAATTGTTGTTGTTAACTTGTTTATTGCAGCTTATAATGGTTACAAATAAAGCAA
TAGCATCACAAATTTCACAAATAAAGCATTTTTTTCACTGCATTCTAGTTGTGGTTTGTCCAAACTCATC
AATGTATCTTATCATGTCTGGATCTGATCACTGCTTGAGCCTAGAAGATCCGGCTGCTAACAAAGCCCGA
AAGGAAGCTGAGTTGGCTGCTGCCACCGCTGAGCAATAACTATCATAACCCCTAGGGTATACCCATCTAA
TTGGAACCAGATAAGTGAAATCTAGTTCCAAACTATTTTGTCATTTTTAATTTTCGTATTAGCTTACGAC
GCTACACCCAGTTCCCATCTATTTTGTCACTCTTCCCTAAATAATCCTTAAAAACTCCATTTCCACCCCT
CCCAGTTCCCAACTATTTTGTCCGCCCACA
Features (pLannotate 1.2.2; 14 found; start..end, strand, type, name):
    190..778     +  rep_origin     ori: high-copy-number ColE1/pMB1/pBR322/pUC origin of replication
    913..1136    -  mobile_element Tn7R: mini-Tn7 element (right end of the Tn7 transposon) Tn7
   1203..1736    -  CDS            GmR: gentamycin acetyltransferase; aacC1; confers resistance to gentamycin
   1925..1953    -  promoter       Pc promoter: intI1 (promoter lies within the coding sequence); class 1 integron promoter
   2024..2057    +  protein_bind   loxP: Cre-mediated recombination occurs in the 8-bp core sequence (GCATACAT). Cre recombinase
   2135..2514    +  enhancer       CMV enhancer: human cytomegalovirus immediate early enhancer
   2515..2718    +  promoter       CMV promoter: human cytomegalovirus (CMV) immediate early promoter
   2714..2747    +  LTR            5' LTR (truncated) (fragment): truncated 5' long terminal repeat (LTR) from HIV-1
   2763..2781    +  promoter       T7 promoter: promoter for bacteriophage T7 RNA polymerase
   2829..4286    +  CDS            ORF37: AN_HHV8P - Experimental evidence at protein level: Swiss-Prot protein existence level 1. Plays a role in processing non linear or branched viral DNA intermediates in order to promote the production of mature packaged unit-length linear progeny viral DNA molecules. Exhibits endonuclease and exonuclease activities and accepts both double-stranded and single- stranded DNA as substrate. Exonuclease digestion of DNA is in the 5'-> 3' direction and the products are 5'-monophosphate nucleosides. Additionally, forms a recombinase with the major DNA-binding protein, which displays strand exchange activ
   4334..4417    +  CDS            large T antigen (fragment): large T antigen from SV40 (simian virus 40)
   4440..4574    +  polyA_signal   SV40 poly(A) signal: SV40 polyadenylation signal
   4603..4652    +  CDS            SET1 (fragment): solubility-enhancement tag derived from T7 phage gene 10B
   4695..4860    -  mobile_element Tn7L: mini-Tn7 element (left end of the Tn7 transposon) Tn7
