[The description below was written by a language model from this plasmid's Addgene catalogue record and pLannotate feature annotations shown in this document.]
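Description:
pACE SOX (ORF37) K246A is a 4.86 kb mammalian expression plasmid built on the pACEmam1 backbone, an acceptor vector of the MultiMam/MultiBac-type family. It is propagated in E. coli from a high-copy ColE1/pUC-type origin and selected with gentamicin through the aacC1 gentamicin acetyltransferase gene, which is driven by the class 1 integron Pc promoter. The backbone also carries a single loxP site, which in this vector system allows Cre-mediated fusion with compatible donor plasmids to assemble multigene constructs. Tn7L and Tn7R ends flank the resistance marker and the expression cassette, so that region could be moved by Tn7 transposition into a recipient such as a baculoviral genome. The record does not indicate that either capability was used here.

The payload is the roughly 1.46 kb open reading frame for SOX, the alkaline exonuclease encoded by ORF37 of Kaposi's sarcoma-associated herpesvirus, carrying a K246A substitution described as a catalytic mutation. It is expressed from the human CMV immediate early enhancer and promoter and terminated by an SV40 polyadenylation signal. A T7 promoter lies between the CMV promoter and the coding sequence and matches the listed sequencing primer site. The short annotated fragments of HIV-1 LTR, SV40 large T antigen and a T7 gene 10B-derived tag are probably incidental sequence matches within promoter, polyadenylation and backbone regions rather than functional parts. No epitope tag is annotated.

Wild-type SOX has endonuclease and 5'-to-3' exonuclease activity on DNA and processes viral DNA intermediates. This construct provides a nuclease-impaired version for expression in mammalian cells, most likely as a comparison with the active enzyme in studies of how SOX DNA processing contributes to viral gene expression and virion production.
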