Addgene plasmid #192051: pACE SOX (ORF37) K246A
Purpose: Expresses a catalytic mutant of SOX (K246A)
Depositing lab: Britt Glaunsinger. Depositing organization: University of California, Berkeley. Publication: DNA processing by the Kaposi's sarcoma-associated herpesvirus alkaline exonuclease SOX contributes to viral gene expression and infectious virion production. Hartenian E, Mendez AS, Didychuk AL, Khosla S, Glaunsinger BA. Nucleic Acids Res. 2023 Jan 11;51(1):182-197. doi: 10.1093/nar/gkac1190. PubMed 36537232.
Backbone
  Vector backbone: pACEmam1
  Backbone manufacturer: Geneva Biotech
  Backbone size w/o insert (bp): 3400
  Total vector size (bp): 4860
  Vector type: Unspecified
Growth in bacteria
  Bacterial resistance: Gentamicin, 10 μg/mL
  Growth temperature: 37°C
  Growth strain: DH5alpha
  Copy number: High Copy
Gene/Insert
  Gene/Insert name: SOX (K246A) (alt name: SOX (ORF37) (K246A))
  Species: Synthetic
  Insert size (bp): 1460
  Mutation: Catalytic mutant K246A
  Promoter: CMV
  Cloning method: Unknown
  Sequencing primers: 5′ TAATACGACTCACTATAGG
Terms and licenses: Academic/Nonprofit Terms; Industry Terms: Not Available to Industry
How to cite: pACE SOX (ORF37) K246A was a gift from Britt Glaunsinger (Addgene plasmid # 192051 ; http://n2t.net/addgene:192051 ; RRID:Addgene_192051)
